Addgene plasmid #218677: vGlut1 peptide- GST
Purpose: Expresses a GST fusion to vGlut peptide for immunoisolation of glutamatergic vesicles
Depositing lab: Axel Brunger. Depositing organization: Stanford University. Publication: Observing isolated synaptic vesicle association and fusion ex vivo. Leitz J, Wang C, Esquivies L, Peters JJ, Gopal N, Pfuetzner RA, Wang AL, Brunger AT. Nat Protoc. 2024 Jul 2. doi: 10.1038/s41596-024-01014-x. PubMed 38956381.
Backbone
  Vector backbone: pD454
  Backbone manufacturer: DNA 2.0
  Vector type: Bacterial Expression
Growth in bacteria
  Bacterial resistance: Ampicillin, 100 μg/mL
  Growth temperature: 37°C
  Growth strain: DH5alpha
  Copy number: Unknown
Gene/Insert
  Gene/Insert name: vGlut
  Species: R. norvegicus (rat)
  Entrez Gene: Slc17a6 (a.k.a. 2900073D12Rik, DNPI, VGLUT2)
  Tag / fusion protein: GST (N terminal on backbone)
Terms and licenses: Academic/Nonprofit Terms; Industry Terms: Not Available to Industry
How to cite: vGlut1 peptide- GST was a gift from Axel Brunger (Addgene plasmid # 218677 ; http://n2t.net/addgene:218677 ; RRID:Addgene_218677)
