[The description below was written by a language model from this plasmid's Addgene catalogue record and pLannotate feature annotations shown in this document.]
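Description:
vGlut1 peptide- GST is a bacterial expression plasmid of about 4.9 kb built on the pD454 backbone from DNA 2.0. It is propagated in E. coli through a high-copy ColE1/pUC-type origin and selected with ampicillin via a full-length β-lactamase gene driven by its own promoter. The annotation also picks up short lacZα and KanR fragments, rrnB T1 and T2 terminator fragments and a 5S rRNA segment. These appear to be backbone remnants or insulating elements rather than functional markers.

The expression cassette consists of a T7 promoter immediately followed by a lac operator, with a lacI repressor gene and its promoter carried on the same plasmid. Transcription therefore depends on T7 RNA polymerase and is held off until it is relieved by IPTG or lactose. Downstream lies the Schistosoma japonicum glutathione S-transferase coding sequence, then a short fragment of roughly 130 nt from a vesicular glutamate transporter, and the unit ends at a T7 terminator. The product is thus an N-terminal GST fusion to a small vGlut peptide.

The records disagree on the identity of the peptide. The catalogue lists the insert as rat and links it to Slc17a6 (VGLUT2), whereas the plasmid name says vGlut1 and the sequence annotation matches Slc17a7 (VGLUT1), with the best hit being the mouse protein. The stated purpose is to produce the GST–peptide fusion for immunoisolation of glutamatergic synaptic vesicles. The record does not spell out exactly how the peptide is used in that procedure.
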