Features (pLannotate 1.2.2; 15 found; start..end, strand, type, name):
     27..615     +  rep_origin     ori: high-copy-number ColE1/pMB1/pBR322/pUC origin of replication
    840..857     +  terminator     rrnB T2 terminator (fragment): transcription terminator T2 from the E. coli rrnB gene
    882..901     -  CDS            lacZα (fragment): LacZα fragment of β-galactosidase; lacZ fragment
   1364..1382    +  promoter       T7 promoter: promoter for bacteriophage T7 RNA polymerase
   1383..1407    +  protein_bind   lac operator: The lac repressor binds to the lac operator to inhibit transcription in E. coli. This inhibition can be relieved by adding lactose or isopropyl-β-D-thiogalactopyranoside (IPTG). lac repressor encoded by lacI
   1462..2115    +  CDS            GST26_SCHJA: Experimental evidence at protein level: Swiss-Prot protein existence level 1. GST isoenzymes appear to play a central role in the parasite detoxification system. Other functions are also suspected including a role in increasing the solubility of haematin in the parasite gut. From Schistosoma japonicum (Blood fluke).
   2206..2334    +  CDS            Slc17a7 (fragment): VGLU1_MOUSE - Also known as Bnpi, Vglut1. Experimental evidence at protein level: Swiss-Prot protein existence level 1. Mediates the uptake of glutamate into synaptic vesicles at presynaptic nerve terminals of excitatory neural cells. May also mediate the transport of inorganic phosphate. From Mus musculus (Mouse).
   2365..2412    +  terminator     T7 terminator: transcription terminator for bacteriophage T7 RNA polymerase
   2472..2512    -  terminator     rrnB T1 terminator (fragment): transcription terminator T1 from the E. coli rrnB gene
   2514..2629    -  ncRNA          5S rRNA: Accession: RF00001 - 5S ribosomal RNA
   2660..2684    +  CDS            KanR (fragment): aminoglycoside phosphotransferase; aph(3')-Ia; confers resistance to kanamycin
   2714..2810    +  promoter       AmpR promoter (fragment): bla
   2813..3673    +  CDS            AmpR: β-lactamase; bla; confers resistance to ampicillin, carbenicillin, and related antibiotics
   3682..3755    +  promoter       lacI promoter (fragment): lacI
   3756..4835    +  CDS            lacI: LACI_ECOLI - Experimental evidence at protein level: Swiss-Prot protein existence level 1. Repressor of the lactose operon. Binds allolactose as an inducer. From Escherichia coli (strain K12).
>Addgene plasmid #218677 | vGlut1 peptide- GST | addgene full sequence | sequence record 435246 | Addgene NGS Result
CCCGTAGAAAAGATCAAAGGATCTTCTTGAGATCCTTTTTTTCTGCGCGTAATCTGCTGCTTGCAAACAA
AAAAACCACCGCTACCAGCGGTGGTTTGTTTGCCGGATCAAGAGCTACCAACTCTTTTTCCGAAGGTAAC
TGGCTTCAGCAGAGCGCAGATACCAAATACTGTTCTTCTAGTGTAGCCGTAGTTAGCCCACCACTTCAAG
AACTCTGTAGCACCGCCTACATACCTCGCTCTGCTAATCCTGTTACCAGTGGCTGCTGCCAGTGGCGATA
AGTCGTGTCTTACCGGGTTGGACTCAAGACGATAGTTACCGGATAAGGCGCAGCGGTCGGGCTGAACGGG
GGGTTCGTGCACACAGCCCAGCTTGGAGCGAACGACCTACACCGAACTGAGATACCTACAGCGTGAGCTA
TGAGAAAGCGCCACGCTTCCCGAAGGGAGAAAGGCGGACAGGTATCCGGTAAGCGGCAGGGTCGGAACAG
GAGAGCGCACGAGGGAGCTTCCAGGGGGAAACGCCTGGTATCTTTATAGTCCTGTCGGGTTTCGCCACCT
CTGACTTGAGCGTCGATTTTTGTGATGCTCGTCAGGGGGGCGGAGCCTATGGAAAAACGCCAGCAACGCG
GCCTTTTTACGGTTCCTGGCCTTTTGCTGGCCTTTTGCTCACATGTTCTTTCCTGCGTTATCCCCTGATT
CTGTGGATAACCGTATTACCGCCTTTGAGTGAGCTGATACCGCTCGCCGCAGCCGAACGACCGAGCGCAG
CGAGTCAGTGAGCGAGGAAGCGGAAGGCGAGAGTAGGGAACTGCCAGGCATCAAACTAAGCAGAAGGCCC
CTGACGGATGGCCTTTTTGCGTTTCTACAAACTCTTTCTGTGTTGTAAAACGACGGCCAGTCTTAAGCTC
GGGCCCCCTGGGCGGTTCTGATAACGAGTAATCGTTAATCCGCAAATAACGTAAAAACCCGCTTCGGCGG
GTTTTTTTATGGGGGGAGTTTAGGGAAAGAGCATTTGTCAGAATATTTAAGGGCGCCTGTCACTTTGCTT
GATATATGAGAATTATTTAACCTTATAAATGAGAAAAAAGCAACGCACTTTAAATAAGATACGTTGCTTT
TTCGATTGATGAACACCTATAATTAAACTATTCATCTATTATTTATGATTTTTTGTATATACAATATTTC
TAGTTTGTTAAAGAGAATTAAGAAAATAAATCTCGAAAATAATAAAGGGAAAATCAGTTTTTGATATCAA
AATTATACATGTCAACGATAATACAAAATATAATACAAACTATAAGATGTTATCAGTATTTATTATCATT
TAGAATAAATTTTGTGTCGCCCTTCCGCGAAATTAATACGACTCACTATAGGGGAATTGTGAGCGGATAA
CAATTCCCCTCTAGAAATAATTTTGTTTAACTTTTTGAGACCTTAAAGAAGGAGATATAAAATGTCCCCA
ATCCTCGGCTACTGGAAGATCAAAGGCCTCGTGCAGCCCACTCGACTTCTTTTGGAATATCTTGAAGAAA
AATATGAGGAACATTTGTATGAGCGCGATGAAGGTGATAAATGGCGAAACAAAAAGTTTGAATTGGGTTT
GGAGTTTCCCAATCTTCCTTATTATATTGATGGTGATGTTAAATTAACACAGTCTATGGCCATCATACGT
TATATAGCTGACAAGCACAACATGTTGGGTGGTTGTCCAAAAGAGCGTGCAGAGATTTCAATGCTTGAAG
GAGCGGTTTTGGATATTAGATACGGTGTTTCGAGAATTGCATATAGTAAAGACTTTGAAACTCTCAAAGT
TGATTTTCTTAGCAAGCTACCTGAAATGCTGAAAATGTTCGAAGATCGTTTATGTCATAAAACATATTTA
AATGGTGATCATGTAACCCATCCTGACTTCATGTTGTATGACGCTCTTGATGTTGTTTTATACATGGACC
CAATGTGCCTGGATGCGTTCCCAAAATTAGTTTGTTTTAAAAAACGTATTGAAGCTATCCCACAAATTGA
TAAGTACTTGAAATCCAGCAAGTATATAGCATGGCCTTTGCAGGGCTGGCAAGCCACGTTTGGTGGTGGC
GACCATCCTCCAAAATCGGATCTGGAAGTTCTTTTTCAGGGTCCTATGTTAGAGGTTCTGTTTCAAGGTC
CACCAGGTATTTCGGGCGGCGGCGGCGGTATTTTGGGTTCCGACGAGAGCGAGATGGAAGATGAAGCGGA
GCCGCCGGGTGCGCCGCCGGCACCGCCGCCGAGCTATGGTGCCACCCACAGCACGGTGCAGCCGCCGCGT
CCGCCTCCGCCGGTTCGCGACTACTGATAAGGTTAGATAATAGGGTCTCACCCCCTAGCATAACCCCTTG
GGGCCTCTAAACGGGTCTTGAGGGGTTTTTTGCCCCTGAGACGCGTCAATCGAGTTCGTACCTAAGGGCG
ACACCCCATAATTAGCCCGGGCGAAAGGCCCAGTCTTTCGACTGAGCCTTTCGTTTTATTTGATGCCTGG
CAGTTCCCTACTCTCGCATGGGGAGTCCCCACACTACCATCGGCGCTACGGCGTTTCACTTCTGAGTTCG
GCATGGGGTCAGGTGGGACCACCGCGCTACTGCCGCCAGGCAAACAAGGGGTGTTATGAGCCATATTCAG
GTATAAATGGGCTCGCGATAATGTTCAGAATTGGTTAATTGGTTGTAACACTGACCCCTATTTGTTTATT
TTTCTAAATACATTCAAATATGTATCCGCTCATGAGACAATAACCCTGATAAATGCTTCAATAATATTGA
AAAAGGAAGAATATGAGTATTCAACATTTCCGTGTCGCCCTTATTCCCTTTTTTGCGGCATTTTGCCTTC
CTGTTTTTGCTCACCCAGAAACGCTGGTGAAAGTAAAAGATGCTGAAGATCAGTTGGGTGCACGAGTGGG
TTACATCGAACTGGATCTCAACAGCGGTAAGATCCTTGAGAGTTTTCGCCCCGAAGAACGTTTTCCAATG
ATGAGCACTTTTAAAGTTCTGCTATGTGGCGCGGTATTATCCCGTATTGACGCCGGGCAAGAGCAACTCG
GTCGCCGCATACACTATTCTCAGAATGACTTGGTTGAGTACTCACCAGTCACAGAAAAGCATCTTACGGA
TGGCATGACAGTAAGAGAATTATGCAGTGCTGCCATAACCATGAGTGATAACACTGCGGCCAACTTACTT
CTGACAACGATCGGAGGACCGAAGGAGCTAACCGCTTTTTTGCACAACATGGGGGATCATGTAACTCGCC
TTGATCGTTGGGAACCGGAGCTGAATGAAGCCATACCAAACGACGAGCGTGACACCACGATGCCTGTAGC
GATGGCAACAACGTTGCGCAAACTATTAACTGGCGAACTACTTACTCTAGCTTCCCGGCAACAATTAATA
GACTGGATGGAGGCGGATAAAGTTGCAGGACCACTTCTGCGCTCGGCCCTTCCGGCTGGCTGGTTTATTG
CTGATAAATCCGGAGCCGGTGAGCGTGGTTCTCGCGGTATCATCGCAGCGCTGGGGCCAGATGGTAAGCC
CTCCCGTATCGTAGTTATCTACACGACGGGGAGTCAGGCAACTATGGATGAACGAAATAGACAGATCGCT
GAGATAGGTGCCTCACTGATTAAGCATTGGTAAGCGGCGCGCCATCGAATGGCGCAAAACCTTTCGCGGT
ATGGCATGATAGCGCCCGGAAGAGAGTCAATTCAGGGTGGTGAATATGAAACCAGTAACGTTATACGATG
TCGCAGAGTATGCCGGTGTCTCTTATCAGACCGTTTCCCGCGTGGTGAACCAGGCCAGCCACGTTTCTGC
GAAAACGCGGGAAAAAGTGGAAGCGGCGATGGCGGAGCTGAATTACATTCCCAACCGCGTGGCACAACAA
CTGGCGGGCAAACAGTCGTTGCTGATTGGCGTTGCCACCTCCAGTCTGGCCCTGCACGCGCCGTCGCAAA
TTGTCGCGGCGATTAAATCTCGCGCCGATCAACTGGGTGCCAGCGTGGTGGTGTCGATGGTAGAACGAAG
CGGCGTCGAAGCCTGTAAAGCGGCGGTGCACAATCTTCTCGCGCAACGCGTCAGTGGGCTGATCATTAAC
TATCCGCTGGATGACCAGGATGCCATTGCTGTGGAAGCTGCCTGCACTAATGTTCCGGCGTTATTTCTTG
ATGTCTCTGACCAGACACCCATCAACAGTATTATTTTCTCCCATGAGGACGGTACGCGACTGGGCGTGGA
GCATCTGGTCGCATTGGGTCACCAGCAAATCGCGCTGTTAGCGGGCCCATTAAGTTCTGTCTCGGCGCGT
CTGCGTCTGGCTGGCTGGCATAAATATCTCACTCGCAATCAAATTCAGCCGATAGCGGAACGGGAAGGCG
ACTGGAGTGCCATGTCCGGTTTTCAACAAACCATGCAAATGCTGAATGAGGGCATCGTTCCCACTGCGAT
GCTGGTTGCCAACGATCAGATGGCGCTGGGCGCAATGCGCGCCATTACCGAGTCCGGGCTGCGCGTTGGT
GCGGATATCTCGGTAGTGGGATACGACGATACCGAAGATAGCTCATGTTATATCCCGCCGTTAACCACCA
TCAAACAGGATTTTCGCCTGCTGGGGCAAACCAGCGTGGACCGCTTGCTGCAACTCTCTCAGGGCCAGGC
GGTGAAGGGCAATCAGCTGTTGCCAGTCTCACTGGTGAAAAGAAAAACCACCCTGGCGCCCAATACGCAA
ACCGCCTCTCCCCGCGCGTTGGCCGATTCATTAATGCAGCTGGCACGACAGGTTTCCCGACTGGAAAGCG
GGCAGTGACTCATGACCAAAATCCCTTAACGTGAGTTACGCGCGCGTCGTTCCACTGAGCGTCAGAC
